Addgene plasmid #17613: pRK5-HA-Parkin
Depositing lab: Ted Dawson. Depositing organization: Johns Hopkins University and School of Medicine. Publication: Parkin functions as an E2-dependent ubiquitin- protein ligase and promotes the degradation of the synaptic vesicle-associated protein, CDCrel-1. Zhang Y, Gao J, Chung KK, Huang H, Dawson VL, Dawson TM. Proc Natl Acad Sci U S A 2000 Nov 21;97(24):13354-9. 10.1073/pnas.240347797 PubMed 11078524.
Backbone
  Vector backbone: pRK5-HA
  Backbone size w/o insert (bp): 4800
  Vector type: Mammalian Expression
Growth in bacteria
  Bacterial resistance: Ampicillin, 100 μg/mL
  Growth temperature: 37°C
  Growth strain: DH5alpha
  Copy number: High Copy
Gene/Insert
  Gene/Insert name: Parkin
  Species: H. sapiens (human)
  Insert size (bp): 1400
  Entrez Gene: PRKN (a.k.a. AR-JP, LPRS2, PARK2, PDJ)
  Tag / fusion protein: HA (N terminal on backbone)
  Cloning method: Restriction Enzyme; 5′ cloning site SalI (not destroyed); 3′ cloning site NotI (not destroyed)
  Sequencing primers: 5′ SP6
Terms and licenses: Academic/Nonprofit Terms; Industry Terms: Not Available to Industry
How to cite: pRK5-HA-Parkin was a gift from Ted Dawson (Addgene plasmid # 17613 ; http://n2t.net/addgene:17613 ; RRID:Addgene_17613)
