[The description below was written by a language model from this plasmid's Addgene catalogue record and pLannotate feature annotations shown in this document.]
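Description:
pRK5-HA-Parkin is a mammalian expression plasmid built on the pRK5-HA backbone (about 4.8 kb) that carries the human Parkin coding sequence (PRKN, also known as PARK2), an insert of about 1.4 kb cloned between SalI and NotI sites, both of which are preserved. The sequenced record is 6,163 nt. In E. coli the plasmid replicates from a high-copy ColE1/pUC-type origin and is selected with ampicillin through the β-lactamase gene and its own promoter. An f1 origin is also present, which in principle allows single-stranded DNA production. Short remnants of lacI, lacZα, rop and the pBR322 bom region are leftovers of the vector's lineage and have no functional role.

Expression in mammalian cells is driven by the human cytomegalovirus immediate-early enhancer and promoter, followed by a fragment of CMV intron A and an SP6 phage promoter. The SP6 promoter serves as the 5′ sequencing primer site and could support in vitro transcription. The PRKN open reading frame is followed by an SV40 polyadenylation signal. An SV40 enhancer/early promoter region lies further downstream, with no intact mammalian selection marker annotated after it. According to the catalogue entry, the backbone supplies an N-terminal HA epitope tag. The feature table does not annotate this tag explicitly, though there is unannotated sequence immediately upstream of the PRKN CDS. A short hit to an IgH signal sequence in that region is only a fragment.

Parkin is an E3 ubiquitin ligase linked to autosomal recessive juvenile parkinsonism. The construct is suited to transient overexpression of HA-tagged Parkin for detection or immunoprecipitation, as in the associated work showing E2-dependent ligase activity and degradation of the synaptic vesicle-associated protein CDCrel-1.
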