Features (pLannotate 1.2.2; 20 found; start..end, strand, type, name):
     55..76      +  protein_bind   CAP binding site: CAP binding activates transcription in the presence of cAMP. E. coli catabolite activator protein
     91..121     +  promoter       lac promoter: promoter for the E. coli lac operon
    129..145     +  protein_bind   lac operator: The lac repressor binds to the lac operator to inhibit transcription in E. coli. This inhibition can be relieved by adding lactose or isopropyl-β-D-thiogalactopyranoside (IPTG). lac repressor encoded by lacI
    198..577     +  enhancer       CMV enhancer: human cytomegalovirus immediate early enhancer
    578..781     +  promoter       CMV promoter: human cytomegalovirus (CMV) immediate early promoter
    917..960     +  intron         CMV intron (fragment): modified intron A from human cytomegalovirus
   1012..1030    +  promoter       SP6 promoter: promoter for bacteriophage SP6 RNA polymerase
   1034..1071    +  CDS            IgH signal sequence (fragment): signal sequence from the mouse immunoglobulin heavy chain variable region
   1216..2610    +  CDS            PRKN: PRKN_HUMAN - Also known as PARK2. Experimental evidence at protein level: Swiss-Prot protein existence level 1. Functions within a multiprotein E3 ubiquitin ligase complex, catalyzing the covalent attachment of ubiquitin moieties onto substrate proteins (PubMed:10888878, PubMed:10973942, PubMed:11431533, PubMed:12150907, PubMed:12628165, PubMed:15105460, PubMed:16135753, PubMed:21376232, PubMed:21532592, PubMed:23754282, PubMed:23620051, PubMed:24660806, PubMed:24751536, PubMed:32047033, PubMed:29311685, PubMed:22396657). Substrates include SYT11 and VDAC1 (PubMed:32047033, PubMed:29311685). O
   2660..2794    +  polyA_signal   SV40 poly(A) signal: SV40 polyadenylation signal
   2863..3220    +  promoter       SV40 promoter: SV40 enhancer and early promoter
   3239..3393    +  CDS            lacZα (fragment): LacZα fragment of β-galactosidase; lacZ fragment
   3399..3450    -  misc_feature   bom (fragment): basis of mobility region from pBR322
   3469..3924    +  rep_origin     f1 ori (sequence partly withheld): f1 bacteriophage origin of replication; arrow indicates direction of (+) strand synthesis
   3925..3974    -  misc_feature   bom (fragment): basis of mobility region from pBR322
   4076..4111    -  CDS            rop (fragment): Rop protein, which maintains plasmids at low copy number; rop
   4206..4310    +  promoter       AmpR promoter: bla
   4311..5171    +  CDS            AmpR: β-lactamase; bla; confers resistance to ampicillin, carbenicillin, and related antibiotics
   5342..5930    +  rep_origin     ori: high-copy-number ColE1/pMB1/pBR322/pUC origin of replication
   6113..42      +  CDS            lacI (fragment) (across the origin): lac repressor; lacI; The lac repressor binds to the lac operator to inhibit transcription in E. coli. This inhibition can be relieved by adding lactose or isopropyl-β-D-thiogalactopyranoside (IPTG).
>Addgene plasmid #17613 | pRK5-HA-Parkin | addgene full sequence | sequence record 138517 | Addgene NGS result
CAGCTGGCACGACAGGTTTCCCGACTGGAAAGCGGGCAGTGAGCGCAACGCAATTAATGTGAGTTAGCTC
ACTCATTAGGCACCCCAGGCTTTACACTTTATGCTTCCGGCTCGTATGTTGTGTGGAATTGTGAGCGGAT
AACAATTTCACACAGGAAACAGCTATGACATGATTACGAATTAATTCGAGCTCGCCCGACATTGATTATT
GACTAGTTATTAATAGTAATCAATTACGGGGTCATTAGTTCATAGCCCATATATGGAGTTCCGCGTTACA
TAACTTACGGTAAATGGCCCGCCTGGCTGACCGCCCAACGACCCCCGCCCATTGACGTCAATAATGACGT
ATGTTCCCATAGTAACGCCAATAGGGACTTTCCATTGACGTCAATGGGTGGAGTATTTACGGTAAACTGC
CCACTTGGCAGTACATCAAGTGTATCATATGCCAAGTACGCCCCCTATTGACGTCAATGACGGTAAATGG
CCCGCCTGGCATTATGCCCAGTACATGACCTTATGGGACTTTCCTACTTGGCAGTACATCTACGTATTAG
TCATCGCTATTACCATGGTGATGCGGTTTTGGCAGTACATCAATGGGCGTGGATAGCGGTTTGACTCACG
GGGATTTCCAAGTCTCCACCCCATTGACGTCAATGGGAGTTTGTTTTGGCACCAAAATCAACGGGACTTT
CCAAAATGTCGTAACAACTCCGCCCCATTGACGCAAATGGGCGGTAGGCGTGTACGGTGGGAGGTCTATA
TAAGCAGAGCTCGTTTAGTGAACCGTCAGATCGCCTGGAGACGCCATCCACGCTGTTTTGACCTCCATAG
AAGACACCGGGACCGATCCAGCCTCCGCGGCCGGGAACGGTGCATTGGAACGCGGATTCCCCGTGCCAAG
AGTGACGTAAGTACCGCCTATAGAGTCTATAGGCCCACCCCCTTGGCTTCGTTAGAACGCGGCTACAATT
AATACATAACCTTATGTATCATACACATACGATTTAGGTGACACTATAGAATAACATCCACTTTGCCTTT
CTCTCCACAGGTGTCCACTCCCAGGTCCAACTGCACCTCGGTTCTATCGATTGAATTCCCGAACCGACAG
TCGGTCTCTTCACCAAGGCCATTCGCGCCACCATGGGCTACCCCTATGATGTGCCTGACTACGCAGATCT
CAATGGTGGTGGTGGTGGGTCGACCATGATAGTGTTTGTCAGGTTCAACTCCAGCCATGGTTTCCCAGTG
GAGGTCGATTCTGACACCAGCATCTTCCAGCTCAAGGAGGTGGTTGCTAAGCGACAGGGGGTTCCGGCTG
ACCAGTTGCGTGTGATTTTCGCAGGGAAGGAGCTGAGGAATGACTGGACTGTGCAGAATTGTGACCTGGA
TCAGCAGAGCATTGTTCACATTGTGCAGAGACCGTGGAGAAAAGGTCAAGAAATGAATGCAACTGGAGGC
GACGACCCCAGAAACGCGGCGGGAGGCTGTGAGCGGGAGCCCCAGAGCTTGACTCGGGTGGACCTCAGCA
GCTCAGTCCTCCCAGGAGACTCTGTGGGGCTGGCTGTCATTCTGCACACTGACAGCAGGAAGGACTCACC
ACCAGCTGGAAGTCCAGCAGGTAGATCAATCTACAACAGCTTTTATGTGTATTGCAAAGGCCCCTGTCAA
AGAGTGCAGCCGGGAAAACTCAGGGTACAGTGCAGCACCTGCAGGCAGGCAACGCTCACCTTGACCCAGG
GTCCATCTTGCTGGGATGATGTTTTAATTCCAAACCGGATGAGTGGTGAATGCCAATCCCCACACTGCCC
TGGGACTAGTGCAGAATTTTTCTTTAAATGTGGAGCACACCCCACCTCTGACAAGGAAACATCAGTAGCT
TTGCACCTGATCGCAACAAATAGTCGGAACATCACTTGCATTACGTGCACAGACGTCAGGAGCCCCGTCC
TGGTTTTCCAGTGCAACTCCCGCCACGTGATTTGCTTAGACTGTTTCCACTTATACTGTGTGACAAGACT
CAATGATCGGCAGTTTGTTCACGACCCTCAACTTGGCTACTCCCTGCCTTGTGTGGCTGGCTGTCCCAAC
TCCTTGATTAAAGAGCTCCATCACTTCAGGATTCTGGGAGAAGAGCAGTACAACCGGTACCAGCAGTATG
GTGCAGAGGAGTGTGTCCTGCAGATGGGGGGCGTGTTATGCCCCCGCCCTGGCTGTGGAGCGGGGCTGCT
GCCGGAGCCTGACCAGAGGAAAGTCACCTGCGAAGGGGGCAATGGCCTGGGCTGTGGGTTTGCCTTCTGC
CGGGAATGTAAAGAAGCGTACCATGAAGGGGAGTGCAGTGCCGTATTTGAAGCCTCAGGAACAACTACTC
AGGCCTACAGAGTCGATGAAAGAGCCGCCGAGCAGGCTCGTTGGGAAGCAGCCTCCAAAGAAACCATCAA
GAAAACCACCAAGCCCTGTCCCCGCTGCCATGTACCAGTGGAAAAAAATGGAGGCTGCATGCACATGAAG
TGTCCGCAGCCCCAGTGCAGGCTCGAGTGGTGCTGGAACTGTGGCTGCGAGTGGAACCGCGTCTGCATGG
GGGACCACTGGTTCGACGTGTAGGCGGCCGCTAAGTAAGTAAGGATCCCCAGCTTGGCCGCCATGGCCCA
ACTTGTTTATTGCAGCTTATAATGGTTACAAATAAAGCAATAGCATCACAAATTTCACAAATAAAGCATT
TTTTTCACTGCATTCTAGTTGTGGTTTGTCCAAACTCATCAATGTATCTTATCATGTCTGGATCGGGAAT
TAATTCGGCGCAGCACCATGGCCTGAAATAACCTCTGAAAGAGGAACTTGGTTAGGTACCTTCTGAGGCG
GAAAGAACCAGCTGTGGAATGTGTGTCAGTTAGGGTGTGGAAAGTCCCCAGGCTCCCCAGCAGGCAGAAG
TATGCAAAGCATGCATCTCAATTAGTCAGCAACCAGGTGTGGAAAGTCCCCAGGCTCCCCAGCAGGCAGA
AGTATGCAAAGCATGCATCTCAATTAGTCAGCAACCATAGTCCCGCCCCTAACTCCGCCCATCCCGCCCC
TAACTCCGCCCAGTTCCGCCCATTCTCCGCCCCATGGCTGACTAATTTTTTTTATTTATGCAGAGGCCGA
GGCCGCCTCGGCCTCTGAGCTATTCCAGAAGTAGTGAGGAGGCTTTTTTGGAGGCCTAGGCTTTTGCAAA
AAGCTGTTAACAGCTTGGCACTGGCCGTCGTTTTACAACGTCGTGACTGGGAAAACCCTGGCGTTACCCA
ACTTAATCGCCTTGCAGCACATCCCCCTTTCGCCAGCTGGCGTAATAGCGAAGAGGCCCGCACCGATCGC
CCTTCCCAACAGTTGCGCAGCCTGAATGGCGAATGGCGCCTGATGCGGTATTTTCTCCTTACGCATCTGT
GCGGTATTTCACACCGCATA
[142 nt withheld, positions 3451-3592]
C
[141 nt withheld, positions 3594-3734]
CCTTTGACGTTGGAGTCCACGTTCTTT
[37 nt withheld, positions 3762-3798]
ACCCTATCTCGGGCTATTCTTTTAATTTATAAGGGATTTTGCCGATTTCGGCCTATTGGTTAAAAAATGA
GCTGATTTAACAAAAATTTAACGCGAATTTTAACAAAATATTAACGTTTACAATTTTATGGTGCACTCTC
AGTACAATCTGCTCTGATGCCGCATAGTTAAGCCAGCCCCGACACCCGCCAACACCCGCTGACGCGCCCT
GACGGGCTTGTCTGCTCCCGGCATCCGCTTACAGACAAGCTGTGACCGTCTCCGGGAGCTGCATGTGTCA
GAGGTTTTCACCGTCATCACCGAAACGCGCGAGACGAAAGGGCCTCGTGATACGCCTATTTTTATAGGTT
AATGTCATGATAATAATGGTTTCTTAGACGTCAGGTGGCACTTTTCGGGGAAATGTGCGCGGAACCCCTA
TTTGTTTATTTTTCTAAATACATTCAAATATGTATCCGCTCATGAGACAATAACCCTGATAAATGCTTCA
ATAATATTGAAAAAGGAAGAGTATGAGTATTCAACATTTCCGTGTCGCCCTTATTCCCTTTTTTGCGGCA
TTTTGCCTTCCTGTTTTTGCTCACCCAGAAACGCTGGTGAAAGTAAAAGATGCTGAAGATCAGTTGGGTG
CACGAGTGGGTTACATCGAACTGGATCTCAACAGCGGTAAGATCCTTGAGAGTTTTCGCCCCGAAGAACG
TTTTCCAATGATGAGCACTTTTAAAGTTCTGCTATGTGGCGCGGTATTATCCCGTATTGACGCCGGGCAA
GAGCAACTCGGTCGCCGCATACACTATTCTCAGAATGACTTGGTTGAGTACTCACCAGTCACAGAAAAGC
ATCTTACGGATGGCATGACAGTAAGAGAATTATGCAGTGCTGCCATAACCATGAGTGATAACACTGCGGC
CAACTTACTTCTGACAACGATCGGAGGACCGAAGGAGCTAACCGCTTTTTTGCACAACATGGGGGATCAT
GTAACTCGCCTTGATCGTTGGGAACCGGAGCTGAATGAAGCCATACCAAACGACGAGCGTGACACCACGA
TGCCTGTAGCAATGGCAACAACGTTGCGCAAACTATTAACTGGCGAACTACTTACTCTAGCTTCCCGGCA
ACAATTAATAGACTGGATGGAGGCGGATAAAGTTGCAGGACCACTTCTGCGCTCGGCCCTTCCGGCTGGC
TGGTTTATTGCTGATAAATCTGGAGCCGGTGAGCGTGGGTCTCGCGGTATCATTGCAGCACTGGGGCCAG
ATGGTAAGCCCTCCCGTATCGTAGTTATCTACACGACGGGGAGTCAGGCAACTATGGATGAACGAAATAG
ACAGATCGCTGAGATAGGTGCCTCACTGATTAAGCATTGGTAACTGTCAGACCAAGTTTACTCATATATA
CTTTAGATTGATTTAAAACTTCATTTTTAATTTAAAAGGATCTAGGTGAAGATCCTTTTTGATAATCTCA
TGACCAAAATCCCTTAACGTGAGTTTTCGTTCCACTGAGCGTCAGACCCCGTAGAAAAGATCAAAGGATC
TTCTTGAGATCCTTTTTTTCTGCGCGTAATCTGCTGCTTGCAAACAAAAAAACCACCGCTACCAGCGGTG
GTTTGTTTGCCGGATCAAGAGCTACCAACTCTTTTTCCGAAGGTAACTGGCTTCAGCAGAGCGCAGATAC
CAAATACTGTTCTTCTAGTGTAGCCGTAGTTAGGCCACCACTTCAAGAACTCTGTAGCACCGCCTACATA
CCTCGCTCTGCTAATCCTGTTACCAGTGGCTGCTGCCAGTGGCGATAAGTCGTGTCTTACCGGGTTGGAC
TCAAGACGATAGTTACCGGATAAGGCGCAGCGGTCGGGCTGAACGGGGGGTTCGTGCACACAGCCCAGCT
TGGAGCGAACGACCTACACCGAACTGAGATACCTACAGCGTGAGCTATGAGAAAGCGCCACGCTTCCCGA
AGGGAGAAAGGCGGACAGGTATCCGGTAAGCGGCAGGGTCGGAACAGGAGAGCGCACGAGGGAGCTTCCA
GGGGGAAACGCCTGGTATCTTTATAGTCCTGTCGGGTTTCGCCACCTCTGACTTGAGCGTCGATTTTTGT
GATGCTCGTCAGGGGGGCGGAGCCTATGGAAAAACGCCAGCAACGCGGCCTTTTTACGGTTCCTGGCCTT
TTGCTGGCCTTTTGCTCACATGTTCTTTCCTGCGTTATCCCCTGATTCTGTGGATAACCGTATTACCGCC
TTTGAGTGAGCTGATACCGCTCGCCGCAGCCGAACGACCGAGCGCAGCGAGTCAGTGAGCGAGGAAGCGG
AAGAGCGCCCAATACGCAAACCGCCTCTCCCCGCGCGTTGGCCGATTCATTAATG
