>Addgene plasmid #17613 | pRK5-HA-Parkin | addgene partial sequence | sequence record 47934 | hPARK2-R 5'-TTCGCAGGTGACTTTCCTCT-3'
AGCCAGGGCGGGGGCATAACACGCCCCCCATCTGCAGGACACACTCCTCTGCACCATACTGCTGGTACCG
GTTGTACTGCTCTTCTCCCAGAATCCTGAAGTGATGGAGCTCTTTAATCAAGGAGTTGGGACAGCCAGCC
ACACAAGGCAGGGAGTAGCCAAGTTGAGGGTCGTGAACAAACTGCCGATCATTGAGTCTTGTCACACAGT
ATAAGTGGAAACAGTCTAAGCAAATCACGTGGCGGGAGTTGCACTGGAAAACCAGGACGGGGCTCCTGAC
GTCTGTGCACGTAATGCAAGTGATGTTCCGACTATTTGTTGCGATCAGGTGCAAAGCTACTGATGTTTCC
TTGTCAGAGGTGGGGTGTGCTCCACATTTAAAGAAAAATTCTGCACTAGTCCCAGGGCAGTGTGGGGATT
GGCATTCACCACTCATCCGGTTTGGAATTAAAACATCATCCCAGCAAGATGGACCCTGGGTCAAGGTGAG
CGTTGCCTGCCTGCAGGTGCTGCACTGTACCCTGAGTTTTCCCGGCTGCACTCTTTGACAGGGGCCTTTG
CAATACACATAAAAGCTGTTGTAGATTGATCTACCTGCTGGACTTCCAGCTGGTGGTGAGTCCTTCCTGC
TGTCAGTGTGCAGAATGACAGCCAGCCCCACAGAGTCTCCTGGGAGGACTGAGCTGCTGAGGTCCACCCG
AGTCAAGCTCTGGGGCTCCCGCTCACAGCCTCCCGCCGCGTTTCTGGGGTCGTCGCCTCCAGTTGCATTC
ATTTCTTGACCTTTTCTCCACGGTCTCTGCACAATGTGAACAATGCTCTGCTGATCCAGGTCACAATTCT
GCACAGTCCAGTCATTCCTCAGCTCCTTCCCTGCGAAAATCACACGCAACTGGTCAGCC
