>Addgene plasmid #17613 | pRK5-HA-Parkin | addgene partial sequence | sequence record 132880 | LNCX 5'-AGCTCGTTTAGTGAACCGTCAGATC-3'
TTTGACCTCCATAGAAGACACCGGGACCGATCCAGCCTCCGCGGCCGGGAACGGTGCATTGGAACGCGGA
TTCCCCGTGCCAAGAGTGACGTAAGTACCGCCTATAGAGTCTATAGGCCCACCCCCTTGGCTTCGTTAGA
ACGCGGCTACAATTAATACATAACCTTATGTATCATACACATACGATTTAGGTGACACTATAGAATAACA
TCCACTTTGCCTTTCTCTCCACAGGTGTCCACTCCCAGGTCCAACTGCACCTCGGTTCTATCGATTGAAT
TCCCGAACCGACAGTCGGTCTCTTCACCAAGGCCATTCGCGCCACCATGGGCTACCCCTATGATGTGCCT
GACTACGCAGATCTCAATGGTGGTGGTGGTGGGTCGACCATGATAGTGTTTGTCAGGTTCAACTCCAGCC
ATGGTTTCCCAGTGGAGGTCGATTCTGACACCAGCATCTTCCAGCTCAAGGAGGTGGTTGCTAAGCGACA
GGGGGTTCCGGCTGACCAGTTGCGTGTGATTTTCGCAGGGAAGGAGCTGAGGAATGACTGGACTGTGCAG
AATTGTGACCTGGATCAGCAGAGCATTGTTCACATTGTGCAGAGACCGTGGAGAAAAGGTCAAGAAATGA
ATGCAACTGGAGGCGACGACCCCAGAAACGCGGCGGGAGGCTGTGAGCGGGAGCCCCAGAGCTTGACTCG
GGTGGACCTCAGCAGCTCAGTCCTCCCAGGAGACTCTGTGGGGCTGGCTGTCATTCTGCACACTGACAGC
AGGAAGGACTCACCACCAGCTGGAAGTCCAGCAGGTAGATCAATCTACAACAGCTTTTATGTGTATTGCA
AAGGCCCCTGTCAAAGAGTGCAGCCGGGAAAACTCAGGGTACAGTGCAGCACCTGCAGGCAGGCAACGCT
CACC
