>Addgene plasmid #17613 | pRK5-HA-Parkin | addgene partial sequence | sequence record 132929 | SV40pA-R 5'-GAAATTTGTGATGCTATTGC-3'
AGTTGGGCCATGGCGGCCAAGCTGGGGATCCTTACTTACTTAGCGGCCGCCTACACGTCGAACCAGTGGT
CCCCCATGCAGACGCGGTTCCACTCGCAGCCACAGTTCCAGCACCACTCGAGCCTGCACTGGGGCTGCGG
ACACTTCATGTGCATGCAGCCTCCATTTTTTTCCACTGGTACATGGCAGCGGGGACAGGGCTTGGTGGTT
TTCTTGATGGTTTCTTTGGAGGCTGCTTCCCAACGAGCCTGCTCGGCGGCTCTTTCATCGACTCTGTAGG
CCTGAGTAGTTGTTCCTGAGGCTTCAAATACGGCACTGCACTCCCCTTCATGGTACGCTTCTTTACATTC
CCGGCAGAAGGCAAACCCACAGCCCAGGCCATTGCCCCCTTCGCAGGTGACTTTCCTCTGGTCAGGCTCC
GGCAGCAGCCCCGCTCCACAGCCAGGGCGGGGGCATAACACGCCCCCCATCTGCAGGACACACTCCTCTG
CACCATACTGCTGGTACCGGTTGTACTGCTCTTCTCCCAGAATCCTGAAGTGATGGAGCTCTTTAATCAA
GGAGTTGGGACAGCCAGCCACACAAGGCAGGGAGTAGCCAAGTTGAGGGTCGTGAACAAACTGCCGATCA
TTGAGTCTTGTCACACAGTATAAGTGGAAACAGTCTAAGCAAATCACGTGGCGGGAGTTGCACTGGAAAA
CCAGGACGGGGCTCCTGACGTCTGTGCACGTAATGCAAGTGATGTTCCGACTATTTGTTGCGATCAGGTG
CAAAGCTACTGATGTTTCCTTGTCAGA
